>Addgene plasmid #215920 | psiCHECK-1-BRAF_WT&Mut-CM | addgene full sequence | sequence record 443574 | Addgene NGS Result
AGATCTGCGCAGCACCATGGCCTGAAATAACCTCTGAAAGAGGAACTTGGTTAGGTACCTTCTGAGGCGG
AAAGAACCAGCTGTGGAATGTGTGTCAGTTAGGGTGTGGAAAGTCCCCAGGCTCCCCAGCAGGCAGAAGT
ATGCAAAGCATGCATCTCAATTAGTCAGCAACCAGGTGTGGAAAGTCCCCAGGCTCCCCAGCAGGCAGAA
GTATGCAAAGCATGCATCTCAATTAGTCAGCAACCATAGTCCCGCCCCTAACTCCGCCCATCCCGCCCCT
AACTCCGCCCAGTTCCGCCCATTCTCCGCCCCATGGCTGACTAATTTTTTTTATTTATGCAGAGGCCGAG
GCCGCCTCGGCCTCTGAGCTATTCCAGAAGTAGTGAGGAGGCTTTTTTGGAGGCCTAGGCTTTTGCAAAA
AGCTTGATTCTTCTGACACAACAGTCTCGAACTTAAGCTGCAGAAGTTGGTCGTGAGGCACTGGGCAGGT
AAGTATCAAGGTTACAAGACAGGTTTAAGGAGACCAATAGAAACTGGGCTTGTCGAGACAGAGAAGACTC
TTGCGTTTCTGATAGGCACCTATTGGTCTTACTGACATCCACTTTGCCTTTCTCTCCACAGGTGTCCACT
CCCAGTTCAATTACAGCTCTTAAGGCTAGAGTACTTAATACGACTCACTATAGGCTAGCCACCATGGCTT
CCAAGGTGTACGACCCCGAGCAACGCAAACGCATGATCACTGGGCCTCAGTGGTGGGCTCGCTGCAAGCA
AATGAACGTGCTGGACTCCTTCATCAACTACTATGATTCCGAGAAGCACGCCGAGAACGCCGTGATTTTT
CTGCATGGTAACGCTGCCTCCAGCTACCTGTGGAGGCACGTCGTGCCTCACATCGAGCCCGTGGCTAGAT
GCATCATCCCTGATCTGATCGGAATGGGTAAGTCCGGCAAGAGCGGGAATGGCTCATATCGCCTCCTGGA
TCACTACAAGTACCTCACCGCTTGGTTCGAGCTGCTGAACCTTCCAAAGAAAATCATCTTTGTGGGCCAC
GACTGGGGGGCTTGTCTGGCCTTTCACTACTCCTACGAGCACCAAGACAAGATCAAGGCCATCGTCCATG
CTGAGAGTGTCGTGGACGTGATCGAGTCCTGGGACGAGTGGCCTGACATCGAGGAGGATATCGCCCTGAT
CAAGAGCGAAGAGGGCGAGAAAATGGTGCTTGAGAATAACTTCTTCGTCGAGACCATGCTCCCAAGCAAG
ATCATGCGGAAACTGGAGCCTGAGGAGTTCGCTGCCTACCTGGAGCCATTCAAGGAGAAGGGCGAGGTTA
GACGGCCTACCCTCTCCTGGCCTCGCGAGATCCCTCTCGTTAAGGGAGGCAAGCCCGACGTCGTCCAGAT
TGTCCGCAACTACAACGCCTACCTTCGGGCCAGCGACGATCTGCCTAAGATGTTCATCGAGTCCGACCCT
GGGTTCTTTTCCAACGCTATTGTCGAGGGAGCTAAGAAGTTCCCTAACACCGAGTTCGTGAAGGTGAAGG
GCCTCCACTTCAGCCAGGAGGACGCTCCAGATGAAATGGGTAAGTACATCAAGAGCTTCGTGGAGCGCGT
GCTGAAGAACGAGCAGTAATTCTAGGCGATCGCTCGAGTACACCTCAGCAGTTACAAGCCTTCAAAAATG
AAGTAGGAGGAATTCGTTTAAACCTAGAGCGGCCGCTGGCCGCAATAAAATATCTTTATTTTCATTACAT
CTGTGTGTTGGTTTTTTGTGTGAGGATCCAGGTGGCACTTTTCGGGGAAATGTGCGCGGAACCCCTATTT
GTTTATTTTTCTAAATACATTCAAATATGTATCCGCTCATGAGACAATAACCCTGATAAATGCTTCAATA
ATATTGAAAAAGGAAGAGTATGAGTATTCAACATTTCCGTGTCGCCCTTATTCCCTTTTTTGCGGCATTT
TGCCTTCCTGTTTTTGCTCACCCAGAAACGCTGGTGAAAGTAAAAGATGCTGAAGATCAGTTGGGTGCAC
GAGTGGGTTACATCGAACTGGATCTCAACAGCGGTAAGATCCTTGAGAGTTTTCGCCCCGAAGAACGTTT
TCCAATGATGAGCACTTTTAAAGTTCTGCTATGTGGCGCGGTATTATCCCGTATTGACGCCGGGCAAGAG
CAACTCGGTCGCCGCATACACTATTCTCAGAATGACTTGGTTGAGTACTCACCAGTCACAGAAAAGCATC
TTACGGATGGCATGACAGTAAGAGAATTATGCAGTGCTGCCATAACCATGAGTGATAACACTGCGGCCAA
CTTACTTCTGACAACGATCGGAGGACCGAAGGAGCTAACCGCTTTTTTGCACAACATGGGGGATCATGTA
ACTCGCCTTGATCGTTGGGAACCGGAGCTGAATGAAGCCATACCAAACGACGAGCGTGACACCACGATGC
CTGTAGCAATGGCAACAACGTTGCGCAAACTATTAACTGGCGAACTACTTACTCTAGCTTCCCGGCAACA
ATTAATAGACTGGATGGAGGCGGATAAAGTTGCAGGACCACTTCTGCGCTCGGCCCTTCCGGCTGGCTGG
TTTATTGCTGATAAATCTGGAGCCGGTGAGCGTGGGTCTCGCGGTATCATTGCAGCACTGGGGCCAGATG
GTAAGCCCTCCCGTATCGTAGTTATCTACACGACGGGGAGTCAGGCAACTATGGATGAACGAAATAGACA
GATCGCTGAGATAGGTGCCTCACTGATTAAGCATTGGTAACTGTCAGACCAAGTTTACTCATATATACTT
TAGATTGATTTAAAACTTCATTTTTAATTTAAAAGGATCTAGGTGAAGATCCTTTTTGATAATCTCATGA
CCAAAATCCCTTAACGTGAGTTTTCGTTCCACTGAGCGTCAGACCCCGTAGAAAAGATCAAAGGATCTTC
TTGAGATCCTTTTTTTCTGCGCGTAATCTGCTGCTTGCAAACAAAAAAACCACCGCTACCAGCGGTGGTT
TGTTTGCCGGATCAAGAGCTACCAACTCTTTTTCCGAAGGTAACTGGCTTCAGCAGAGCGCAGATACCAA
ATACTGTTCTTCTAGTGTAGCCGTAGTTAGGCCACCACTTCAAGAACTCTGTAGCACCGCCTACATACCT
CGCTCTGCTAATCCTGTTACCAGTGGCTGCTGCCAGTGGCGATAAGTCGTGTCTTACCGGGTTGGACTCA
AGACGATAGTTACCGGATAAGGCGCAGCGGTCGGGCTGAACGGGGGGTTCGTGCACACAGCCCAGCTTGG
AGCGAACGACCTACACCGAACTGAGATACCTACAGCGTGAGCTATGAGAAAGCGCCACGCTTCCCGAAGG
GAGAAAGGCGGACAGGTATCCGGTAAGCGGCAGGGTCGGAACAGGAGAGCGCACGAGGGAGCTTCCAGGG
GGAAACGCCTGGTATCTTTATAGTCCTGTCGGGTTTCGCCACCTCTGACTTGAGCGTCGATTTTTGTGAT
GCTCGTCAGGGGGGCGGAGCCTATGGAAAAACGCCAGCAACGCGGCCTTTTTACGGTTCCTGGCCTTTTG
CTGGCCTTTTGCTCACATGGCTCGAC
Features (pLannotate 1.2.2; 8 found; start..end, strand, type, name):
     62..419     +  promoter       SV40 promoter: SV40 enhancer and early promoter
    489..621     +  intron         chimeric intron: chimera between introns from human β-globin and immunoglobulin heavy chain genes
    666..684     +  promoter       T7 promoter: promoter for bacteriophage T7 RNA polymerase
    694..1629    +  CDS            hRluc: Renilla luciferase human codon-optimized
   1724..1772    +  polyA_signal   poly(A) signal: synthetic polyadenylation signal
   1805..1909    +  promoter       AmpR promoter: bla
   1910..2770    +  CDS            AmpR: β-lactamase; bla; confers resistance to ampicillin, carbenicillin, and related antibiotics
   2941..3529    +  rep_origin     ori: high-copy-number ColE1/pMB1/pBR322/pUC origin of replication
