[The description below was written by a language model from this plasmid's Addgene catalogue record and pLannotate feature annotations shown in this document.]
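Description:
psiCHECK-1-BRAF_WT&Mut-CM is a mammalian expression reporter plasmid built on the psiCHECK-1 backbone and designed to measure siRNA silencing activity. It is maintained in E. coli through a high-copy ColE1/pUC-type origin of replication and selected with ampicillin via the β-lactamase (AmpR) gene and its own promoter. The sequenced record is a compact plasmid of about 3.6 kb.

The reporter unit is driven by the SV40 enhancer and early promoter, followed by a chimeric β-globin/immunoglobulin heavy chain intron that generally improves mRNA processing and expression. Next comes a human codon-optimized Renilla luciferase (hRluc) coding sequence, and the unit ends with a synthetic polyadenylation signal. A T7 promoter just upstream of hRluc would also allow in vitro transcription of the reporter. According to the catalogue entry, the insert is a single completely matched (CM) target sequence for an siRNA called siBRAF_WT&Mut, derived from human BRAF and placed in the luciferase 3'UTR. This short site is not annotated in the feature table, but it presumably lies in the unannotated gap between the end of hRluc and the poly(A) signal. The cloning sites used are not recorded.

When the plasmid is co-transfected with the corresponding siRNA, cleavage of the reporter transcript at the perfectly complementary site lowers Renilla luciferase output, giving a quantitative readout of knockdown efficiency. The name suggests the siRNA targets a region shared by wild-type and mutant BRAF. The associated work concerns knockdown of a 15-bp deletion-type BRAF mRNA in pancreatic ductal adenocarcinoma cells. The plasmid carries only one luciferase, so any normalization control would have to be supplied from a separate construct.
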