Addgene plasmid #215920: psiCHECK-1-BRAF_WT&Mut-CM
Purpose: This plasmid encodes luciferase which has siRNA binding sites in 3'UTR for detecting the siRNA silencing activity.
Depositing lab: Kumiko Ui-Tei. Depositing organization: The University of Tokyo. Publication: Knockdown of 15-bp Deletion-Type v-raf Murine Sarcoma Viral Oncogene Homolog B1 mRNA in Pancreatic Ductal Adenocarcinoma Cells Repressed Cell Growth In Vitro and Tumor Volume In Vivo. Song J, Kobayashi Y, Asano Y, Sato A, Taniguchi H, Ui-Tei K. Cancers (Basel). 2022 Jun 28;14(13):3162. doi: 10.3390/cancers14133162. PubMed 35804932.
Backbone
  Vector backbone: psiCHECK-1
  Vector type: Mammalian Expression
Growth in bacteria
  Bacterial resistance: Ampicillin, 100 μg/mL
  Growth temperature: 37°C
  Growth strain: DH5alpha
  Copy number: High Copy
Gene/Insert
  Gene/Insert name: one complete-matched (CM) sequence of siBRAF_WT&Mut
  Species: H. sapiens (human)
  Entrez Gene: BRAF (a.k.a. B-RAF1, B-raf, BRAF-1, BRAF1, NS7, RAFB1)
  Cloning method: Restriction Enzyme; 5′ cloning site Unknown (unknown if destroyed)
Terms and licenses: Academic/Nonprofit Terms; Industry Terms: Not Available to Industry
How to cite: psiCHECK-1-BRAF_WT&Mut-CM was a gift from Kumiko Ui-Tei (Addgene plasmid # 215920 ; http://n2t.net/addgene:215920 ; RRID:Addgene_215920)
