>Addgene plasmid #215920 | psiCHECK-1-BRAF_WT&Mut-CM | depositor partial sequence | sequence record 440635 | psiCHECK-1-BRAF_WT&Mut-CM sequence 47 bps
TCGAGTACACCTCAGCAGTTACAAGCCTTCAAAAATGAAGTAGGAGG
